Addgene plasmid #147141: pAc5.1B-lambdaN-HA-CeAIN2-W282A_O
Purpose: Insect Expression of CeAIN2-W282A
Depositing lab: Elisa Izaurralde. Depositing organization: Max Planck Institute for Developmental Biology. Publication: The Caenorhabditis elegans GW182 protein AIN-1 interacts with PAB-1 and subunits of the PAN2-PAN3 and CCR4-NOT deadenylase complexes. Kuzuoglu-Ozturk D, Huntzinger E, Schmidt S, Izaurralde E. Nucleic Acids Res. 2012 Jul;40(12):5651-65. doi: 10.1093/nar/gks218. Epub 2012 Mar 7. PubMed 22402495.
Backbone
  Vector backbone: Unknown
  Vector type: Insect Expression
Growth in bacteria
  Bacterial resistance: Ampicillin, 100 μg/mL
  Growth temperature: 37°C
  Growth strain: DH5alpha
  Copy number: Low Copy
Gene/Insert
  Gene/Insert name: CeAIN2-W282A
  Species: C. elegans (nematode)
  Mutation: Deletion of 2 AA SD at position 378-379 compared to the sequence given by NCBI: AF000196.1
  Cloning method: Unknown
Terms and licenses: Academic/Nonprofit Terms; Industry Terms: Not Available to Industry
Depositor comments: Plasmids from this collection were made available to the research community and donated after the lab closed. Please note that the sequence provided by the depositing laboratory may be theoretical/predicted or based on Sanger sequencing results. There may be discrepancies between sequencing results obtained by Addgene and the depositor sequence. If an Addgene verified sequence is not available, please contact before placing your order to request that our lab fully sequence the plasmid.
How to cite: pAc5.1B-lambdaN-HA-CeAIN2-W282A_O was a gift from Elisa Izaurralde (Addgene plasmid # 147141 ; http://n2t.net/addgene:147141 ; RRID:Addgene_147141)
