[The description below was written by a language model from this plasmid's Addgene catalogue record and pLannotate feature annotations shown in this document.]
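Description:
pAc5.1B-lambdaN-HA-CeAIN2-W282A_O is a 7.6 kb insect cell expression plasmid. The catalogue lists the backbone as unknown, but the name and annotated parts point to a pAc5.1-type vector. Expression is driven by the Drosophila melanogaster actin 5C (Ac5) promoter, a strong constitutive promoter used in Drosophila cultured cells, and transcripts end at an SV40 polyadenylation signal. In bacteria the plasmid is maintained through a ColE1/pUC-type origin and selected with ampicillin via the β-lactamase gene and its own promoter. The catalogue records it as low copy, although the origin is annotated as a high-copy type. Short fragments annotated as tetracycline resistance and SV40 large T antigen appear to be non-functional backbone remnants.

The open reading frame begins with a short fragment of the bacteriophage lambda N protein, followed by an HA epitope (annotated as a single-repeat-sized fragment of 3xHA), and then the Caenorhabditis elegans AIN-2 coding sequence, which falls in the unannotated region between the tags. AIN-2 is a nematode GW182-family protein. This version carries the W282A substitution indicated by its name and, according to the depositor, lacks two residues (SD, positions 378–379) relative to the reference sequence. A vector-encoded V5 tag lies downstream, but the record does not state whether it is in frame or preceded by a stop codon.

The lambda N peptide binds BoxB RNA hairpins, so fusions of this kind are generally used in tethering assays that recruit a protein to a BoxB-containing reporter mRNA. The HA tag allows detection or immunoprecipitation. The stated purpose is only insect expression of the mutant, and the associated study concerns interactions of C. elegans GW182 proteins with PAB-1 and with the PAN2-PAN3 and CCR4-NOT deadenylase complexes.
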