Features (pLannotate 1.2.2; 10 found; start..end, strand, type, name):
     56..2568    +  promoter       Ac5 promoter: Drosophila melanogaster actin 5C promoter
   2588..2653    +  CDS            N (fragment): REGN_LAMBD - Experimental evidence at protein level: Swiss-Prot protein existence level 1. Plays a role as a transcriptional antitermination factor that allows the virus to initiate its lytic phase. Activates expression of the delayed viral early genes by modifying host RNA polymerase (RNAP) into a form that is resistant to termination signals. This antitermination function requires the host NusA protein which serves to stabilize the interaction between antitermination protein N and host RNA polymerase. From Escherichia phage lambda (Bacteriophage lambda).
   2678..2704    +  CDS            3xHA (fragment): three tandem HA epitope tags
   4893..4934    +  CDS            V5 tag: epitope tag from simian virus 5
   5034..5168    -  polyA_signal   SV40 poly(A) signal: SV40 polyadenylation signal
   5191..5275    -  CDS            large T antigen (fragment): large T antigen from SV40 (simian virus 40)
   5276..5746    +  CDS            TcR (fragment): tetracycline efflux protein; tet; confers resistance to tetracycline
   5790..6378    -  rep_origin     ori: high-copy-number ColE1/pMB1/pBR322/pUC origin of replication
   6549..7409    -  CDS            AmpR: β-lactamase; bla; confers resistance to ampicillin, carbenicillin, and related antibiotics
   7410..7514    -  promoter       AmpR promoter: bla
>Addgene plasmid #147141 | pAc5.1B-lambdaN-HA-CeAIN2-W282A_O | depositor full sequence | sequence record 289588 | Full Sequence
CTTCAAGGAATTAATTCTATATTCTAAAAACACAAATGATACTTCTAAAAAAAATCATGAATGGCATCAA
CTCTGAATCAAATCTTTGCAGATGCACCTACTTCTCATTTCCACTGTCACATCATTTTTCCAGATCTCGC
TGCCTGTTATGTGGCCCACAAACCAAGACACGTTTTATGGCCATTAAAGCTGGCTGATCGTCGCCAAACA
CCAAATACATATCAATATGTACATTCGAGAAAGAAGCGATCAAAGAAGCGTCTTCGGGCGAGTAGGAGAA
TGCGGAGGAGAAGGAGAACGAGCTGATCTAGTATCTCTCCACAATCCAATGCCAACTGACCAACTGGCCA
TATTCGGAGCAATTTGAAGCCAATTTCCATCGCCTGGCGATCGCTCCATTCTTGGCTATATGTTTTTCAC
CGTTCCCGGGGCCATTTTCAAAGACTCGTCGGTAAGATAAGATTGTGTCACTCGCTGTCTCTCTTCATTT
GTCGAAGAATGCTGAGGAATTTCGCGATGACGTCGGCGAGTATTTTGAAGAATGAGAATAATTTGTATTT
ATACGAAAATCAGTTAGTGGAATTTTCTACAAAAACATGTTATCTATAGATAATTTTGTTGCAAAATATG
TTGACTATGACAAAGATTGTATGTATATACCTTTAATGTATTCTCATTTTCTTATGTATTTATAATGGCA
ATGATGATACTGATGATATTTTAAGATGATGCCAGACCACAGGCTGATTTCTGCGTCTTTTGCCGAACGC
AGTGCATGTGCGGTTGTTGTTTTTTGGAATAGTTTCAATTTTCGGACTGTCCGCTTTGATTTCAGTTTCT
TGGCTTATTCAAAAAGCAAAGTAAAGCCAAAAAAGCGAGATGGCAATACCAAATGCGGCAAAACGGTAGT
GGAAGGAAAGGGGTGCGGGGCAGCGGAAGGAAGGGTGGGGCGGGGCGTGGCGGGGTCTGTGGCTGGGCGC
GACGTCACCGACGTTGGAGCCACTCCTTTGACCATGTGTGCGTGTGTGTATTATTCGTGTCTCGCCACTC
GCCGGTTGTTTTTTTCTTTTTATCTCGCTCTCTCTAGCGCCATCTCGTACGCATGCTCAACGCACCGCAT
GTTGCCGTGTCCTTTATGCGTCATTTTGGCTCGAAATAGGCAATTATTTAAACAAAGATTAGTCAACGAA
AACGCTAAAATAAATAAGTCTACAATATGGTTACTTATTGCCATGTGTGTGCAGCCAACGATAGCAACAA
AAGCAACAACACAGTGGCTTTCCCTCTTTCACTTTTTGTTTGCAAGCGCGTGCGAGCAAGACGGCACGAC
CGGCAAACGCAATTACGCTGACAAAGAGCAGACGAAGTTTTGGCCGAAAAACATCAAGGCGCCTGATACG
AATGCATTTGCAATAACAATTGCGATATTTAATATTGTTTATGAAGCTGTTTGACTTCAAAACACACAAA
AAAAAAAATAAAACAAATTATTTGAAAGAGAATTAGGAATCGGACAGCTTATCGTTACGGGCTAACAGCA
CACCGAGACGAAATAGCTTACCTGACGTCACAGCCTCTGGAAGAACTGCCGCCAAGCAGAGAGAGAGAGA
AAAAGAGGGAGAGCAGCTTAGACCGCATGTGCTTGTGTGTGAGGCGTCTCTCTCTTCGTCTCCTGTTTGC
GCAAACGCATAGACTGCACTGAGAAAATCGATTACCTATTTTTTATGAATGAATATTTGCACTATTACTA
TTCAAAACTATTAAGATAGCAATCACATTCAATAGCCAAATACTATACCACCTGAGCGATGCAACGAAAT
GATCAATTTGAGCAAAAATGCTGCATATTTAGGACGGCATCATTATAGAAATGCTTCTTGCTGTGTACTT
TTCTCTCGTCTGGCAGCTGTTTCGCCGTTATTGTTAAAACCGGCTTAAGTTAGGTGTGTTTTCTACGACT
AGTGATGCCCCTACTAGAAGATGTGTGTTGCACAAATGTCCCTGAATAACCAATTTGAAGTGCAGATAGC
AGTAAACGTAAGCTAATATGAATATTATTTAACTGTAATGTTTTAATATCGCTGGACATTACTAATAAAC
CCACTATAAACACATGTACATATGTATGTTTTGGCATACAATGAGTAGTTGGGGAAAAAATGTGTAAAAG
CACCGTGACCATCACAGCATAAAGATAACCAGCTGAAGTATCGAATATGAGTAACCCCCAAATTGAATCA
CATGCCGCAACTGATAGGACCCATGGAAGTACACTCTTCATGGCGATATACAAGACACACACAAGCACGA
ACACCCAGTTGCGGAGGAAATTCTCCGTAAATGAAAACCCAATCGGCGAACAATTCATACCCATATATGG
TAAAAGTTTTGAACGCGACTTGAGAGCGGAGAGCATTGCGGCTGATAAGGTTTTAGCGCTAAGCGGGCTT
TATAAAACGGGCTGCGGGACCAGTTTTCATATCACTACCGTTTGAGTTCTTGTGCTGTGTGGATACTCCT
CCCGACACAAAGCCGCTCCATCAGCCAGCAGTCGTCTAATCCAGAGACCCCGGATCGGGGTACCAACATG
GACGCACAAACACGACGACGTGAGCGTCGCGCTGAGAAACAAGCTCAATGGAAAGCTGCAAACGGTGGAT
CTCCTCCACATATGGCTTACCCATACGATGTTCCAGATTACGCTCCTCCAAGCTTGAATTCTGCAGATAT
CCAGCACAGTGGCGGCCGCATGAACGGGGACGGTTGGCAAGGACCTGGGCGTGGAGGACCACATCACATG
AATGGTGGCGGAGGAGGACGACGTGGTGGAGGTGGTGGTATGCACAATCAAAGAATACAACAGAATCCCC
ATCATGGTGGAATGAATCGTATGATGCCACACGGATTCCGACCACAACAAGGACAATTTATGCCTCAATA
TCCTCCACCACCACCAATGGGTGGAATGCCTGATGTGATGGATATTAATATGCGAATGGATGGTATGTCA
TTAGGATCGACACCATCAGGAATTCCTGGACAATATGGTGATATGGGTCCACCGCCAGTCCAACAATGGA
ATCAACCTGCTCCATTTGTACCTCCACCTCAACAAGACGATCTCTATGATCCTTCGGGATATGGTGGTGG
AGCTGGTGGTGGTGGAGGACATCATCCATCTCATATGCCACCATATGGACAACGTGGAAATAATCAGAAT
CAATACGGGAATCGAATGCAAGGAGGTCAAGGTGGTTATCGAGGGAATCAACAGAGGCAGCAGCAGCAAC
AGCCTCAACAGGGATTCAATATGCCACCAATGATGGTTCCACCTGGTCAGCCTCCATTTTATGGTGGAAA
TCAACCGAATCATCATCATCAACAACCCTCATTTGCTCCGTCGCCATTCTCAATGGGTGGAGGTGGTGGA
GGATCACAAGGAGGACCACACGAACAGCACGGACCAGGTGGAAATCAGAATGGAGGATTCGGAGTTTCAT
CATCATCAATGGATGATTATTCAATGTGGACTGATGAGAATGATGAAGACGCGAAAAAGAAAAAATCGTT
GAGAGATAAGGGATTGAGTGGAGCGGGTGATGCTGATGTATCAAACAGTAAACCAATTCGCCGTTGGATT
GTGCCAGAAGGCCAAGAAGAAGACTTTGAAACGGCAATGGAACGATGTCCAAGTCATTTGAAAAAGAAAG
CATTGAATGAAGAAGCTCTTCGTCGACGTTTAACATCTGAAAATCCACAAATAGTGGCACAAGCTCAACA
ACAAGCCGAAGAAGAGGCGAATGCTATGATGAGGATTGGACGAAGACCCATTGTTCCCAGTGGATGGGGT
GATATTCCATCTGAAATTAGTACTGACAAGTCAGAATTCGATCAAAGCTCGTCACGTGGTTGGGATGAAG
GAAGTATAAGCGGTGGTGGAAGTGGACGTCATCCATCTCATCATCAATCAAATGATAATTCAATGTGGAA
TAGTCCATCAGTTGGAGGAGGTCAATCAAATAGTGAAACACGTAATCCATTCTTTGCTCAACACATGCAA
CAGCAACAACATCAACAACAACATCAGCCACACTATGGAGGTTATGGTGATAATGGGGTGCTTGATGGTG
GATCATTGTGGTCTGCTGCTGTCATGGATGGATCCTCAATGGTACCACCACATCCAACAATGGGTGTCGG
ATCATCAGCTTCATCGTCATCAATTCCAATTGGCATGTTGATGATGAGCGGCAGTGGAAATGTTGGAGGC
GGACCACCATCCTCATCTTCATTGTTGGACGAGGATGGTAGCCAGAAGAAGCTGGCTGAAAATCTGAAAT
TAGCCGTTCAGAAGGGTCATTTGGATATTTCCCTACTCTCACTTCCGCACATTCCGCCCAACGTGCTCGA
CTTGCTCACCGAAATTTTGGCGGTCATTCCGCGTTTGGACGACTATGAGGATGAGCTCAAAAAATTGGGA
GAAAATCGCCCTTCGAACTATGACGAGGGAGCCAGCAAAGAGGAGAAAGAATCGTGGATGAGCAAGGATC
AAAAGAACGATCACGACAAAGCAGTAATCGGAGTAGTGACTGCAAAGATCGAGGTGACACAATTATCTAA
AAAGATCACCGAAGCTTTGATCGAAGCTGGGCTTCTTCCACCACAACCACAAACATCTACATCTGCAAAT
ACATCTACCAATCATCTTAATCATAGAGGAGGACCACCGCCAGGATCCGATGGAGGAGCTGGTCCAAGTA
CTTCACGAAGTGGTGGAGGTGGTGCTGCTGGTGGAGACTCTTTTAATAGTAGTGGAGGTGGTGGACCACC
TGATCATTATTATGATTATTCGTTCCTTGGTTAGCTCGAGTCTAGAGGGCCCGCGGTTCGAAGGTAAGCC
TATCCCTAACCCTCTCCTCGGTCTCGATTCTACGCGTACCGGTCATCATCACCATCACCATTGAGTTTAA
ACCCGCTGATCAGCCTCGACTGTGCCTTCTAAGGCCTGAGCTCGCTGATCAGCCTCGATCGAGGATCCAG
ACATGATAAGATACATTGATGAGTTTGGACAAACCACAACTAGAATGCAGTGAAAAAAATGCTTTATTTG
TGAAATTTGTGATGCTATTGCTTTATTTGTAACCATTATAAGCTGCAATAAACAAGTTAACAACAACAAT
TGCATTCATTTTATGTTTCAGGTTCAGGGGGAGGTGTGGGAGGTTTTTTAAAGCAAGTAAAACCTCTACA
AATGTGGTATGGCTGATTATGATCAGTCGACCGATGCCCTTGAGAGCCTTCAACCCAGTCAGCTCCTTCC
GGTGGGCGCGGGGCATGACTATCGTCGCCGCACTTATGACTGTCTTCTTTATCATGCAACTCGTAGGACA
GGTGCCGGCAGCGCTCTGGGTCATTTTCGGCGAGGACCGCTTTCGCTGGAGCGCGACGATGATCGGCCTG
TCGCTTGCGGTATTCGGAATCTTGCACGCCCTCGCTCAAGCCTTCGTCACTGGTCCCGCCACCAAACGTT
TCGGCGAGAAGCAGGCCATTATCGCCGGCATGGCGGCCGACGCGCTGGGCTACGTCTTGCTGGCGTTCGC
GACGCGAGGCTGGATGGCCTTCCCCATTATGATTCTTCTCGCTTCCGGCGGCATCGGGATGCCCGCGTTG
CAGGCCATGCTGTCCAGGCAGGTAGATGACGACCATCAGGGACAGCTTCAAGGATCGCTCGCGGCTCTTA
CCAGCCAGCAAAAGGCCAGGAACCGTAAAAAGGCCGCGTTGCTGGCGTTTTTCCATAGGCTCCGCCCCCC
TGACGAGCATCACAAAAATCGACGCTCAAGTCAGAGGTGGCGAAACCCGACAGGACTATAAAGATACCAG
GCGTTTCCCCCTGGAAGCTCCCTCGTGCGCTCTCCTGTTCCGACCCTGCCGCTTACCGGATACCTGTCCG
CCTTTCTCCCTTCGGGAAGCGTGGCGCTTTCTCAATGCTCACGCTGTAGGTATCTCAGTTCGGTGTAGGT
CGTTCGCTCCAAGCTGGGCTGTGTGCACGAACCCCCCGTTCAGCCCGACCGCTGCGCCTTATCCGGTAAC
TATCGTCTTGAGTCCAACCCGGTAAGACACGACTTATCGCCACTGGCAGCAGCCACTGGTAACAGGATTA
GCAGAGCGAGGTATGTAGGCGGTGCTACAGAGTTCTTGAAGTGGTGGCCTAACTACGGCTACACTAGAAG
GACAGTATTTGGTATCTGCGCTCTGCTGAAGCCAGTTACCTTCGGAAAAAGAGTTGGTAGCTCTTGATCC
GGCAAACAAACCACCGCTGGTAGCGGTGGTTTTTTTGTTTGCAAGCAGCAGATTACGCGCAGAAAAAAAG
GATCTCAAGAAGATCCTTTGATCTTTTCTACGGGGTCTGACGCTCAGTGGAACGAAAACTCACGTTAAGG
GATTTTGGTCATGAGATTATCAAAAAGGATCTTCACCTAGATCCTTTTAAATTAAAAATGAAGTTTTAAA
TCAATCTAAAGTATATATGAGTAAACTTGGTCTGACAGTTACCAATGCTTAATCAGTGAGGCACCTATCT
CAGCGATCTGTCTATTTCGTTCATCCATAGTTGCCTGACTCCCCGTCGTGTAGATAACTACGATACGGGA
GGGCTTACCATCTGGCCCCAGTGCTGCAATGATACCGCGAGACCCACGCTCACCGGCTCCAGATTTATCA
GCAATAAACCAGCCAGCCGGAAGGGCCGAGCGCAGAAGTGGTCCTGCAACTTTATCCGCCTCCATCCAGT
CTATTAATTGTTGCCGGGAAGCTAGAGTAAGTAGTTCGCCAGTTAATAGTTTGCGCAACGTTGTTGCCAT
TGCTGCAGGCATCGTGGTGTCACGCTCGTCGTTTGGTATGGCTTCATTCAGCTCCGGTTCCCAACGATCA
AGGCGAGTTACATGATCCCCCATGTTGTGCAAAAAAGCGGTTAGCTCCTTCGGTCCTCCGATCGTTGTCA
GAAGTAAGTTGGCCGCAGTGTTATCACTCATGGTTATGGCAGCACTGCATAATTCTCTTACTGTCATGCC
ATCCGTAAGATGCTTTTCTGTGACTGGTGAGTACTCAACCAAGTCATTCTGAGAATAGTGTATGCGGCGA
CCGAGTTGCTCTTGCCCGGCGTCAACACGGGATAATACCGCGCCACATAGCAGAACTTTAAAAGTGCTCA
TCATTGGAAAACGTTCTTCGGGGCGAAAACTCTCAAGGATCTTACCGCTGTTGAGATCCAGTTCGATGTA
ACCCACTCGTGCACCCAACTGATCTTCAGCATCTTTTACTTTCACCAGCGTTTCTGGGTGAGCAAAAACA
GGAAGGCAAAATGCCGCAAAAAAGGGAATAAGGGCGACACGGAAATGTTGAATACTCATACTCTTCCTTT
TTCAATATTATTGAAGCATTTATCAGGGTTATTGTCTCATGAGCGGATACATATTTGAATGTATTTAGAA
AAATAAACAAATAGGGGTTCCGCGCACATTTCCCCGAAAAGTGCCACCTGACGTCTAAGAAACCATTATT
ATCATGACATTAACCTATAAAAATAGGCGTATCACGAGGCCCTTTCGT
